Addgene plasmid #218281: pJE13HD7
Purpose: Use together with pITEdv1, or pToxEXP1/pToxAmp plasmids to insert heterologous gene(s) at ho locus.
Depositing lab: Claudia Vickers. Depositing organization: Queensland University of Technology. Publication: The integration of tandem gene repeats via a bacterial type-II toxin-antitoxin-mediated gene amplification (ToxAmp) system and stability visualisation in Saccharomyces cerevisiae. Evans S, Lu Z, McDonnell L, Anderson W, Peralta F, Watkins T , Ahmed H, Luna-Flores CH, Loan T, Navone L, Trau M, Scott CH, Speight R, Vickers CE, Peng B. bioRxiv 2024.01.30.578080 10.1101/2024.01.30.578080.
Backbone
  Vector backbone: pUC19
  Vector type: Yeast Expression
Growth in bacteria
  Bacterial resistance: Ampicillin, 100 μg/mL
  Growth temperature: 37°C
  Growth strain: DH5alpha
  Copy number: High Copy
Gene/Insert
  Gene/Insert name: HO(-253, -1)-Repeat1-ISceI-pAgTEF1>Hph(partial)
  Species: Synthetic
  Cloning method: Gibson Cloning
Terms and licenses: Academic/Nonprofit Terms; Industry Terms: Not Available to Industry
Depositor comments: Please visit https://doi.org/10.1101/2024.01.30.578080 for bioRxiv preprint.
How to cite: pJE13HD7 was a gift from Claudia Vickers (Addgene plasmid # 218281 ; http://n2t.net/addgene:218281 ; RRID:Addgene_218281)
