[The description below was written by a language model from this plasmid's Addgene catalogue record and pLannotate feature annotations shown in this document.]
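Description:
pJE13HD7 is a small (about 3.7 kb) pUC19-based plasmid that serves as a donor of one integration arm for engineering the ho locus of Saccharomyces cerevisiae. It is catalogued as a yeast expression vector, but the feature table shows no yeast origin of replication or complete yeast marker. It is therefore a bacterial carrier for a targeting fragment, not a plasmid that replicates in yeast. In E. coli it is maintained at high copy by the pUC/ColE1 origin and selected with ampicillin through the bla gene and its promoter. The remaining annotations are pUC19 backbone remnants: the lac promoter, lac operator and CAP site, and fragments of lacZα, lacI, rop and bom.

The synthetic insert, assembled by Gibson cloning, is named as HO(-253, -1), Repeat1, an I-SceI site, and the Ashbya gossypii TEF1 promoter driving a partial hygromycin resistance gene (Hph). The annotation detects the TEF promoter followed by only a short 5' fragment of HygR. It also detects a short HO-related fragment upstream, which presumably corresponds to the ho homology region, although the insert name describes this as sequence upstream of the coding start. The Repeat1 and I-SceI elements are not annotated, so their presence rests on the insert name.

The truncated marker suggests a split-marker design, in which this fragment must recombine with a partner carrying the rest of Hph to give hygromycin resistance. This fits the stated purpose of using the plasmid with pITEdv1 or the pToxEXP1/pToxAmp plasmids to insert heterologous genes at ho. The record does not explain the roles of the repeat or the I-SceI meganuclease site. Such elements are commonly used for later break-induced marker excision.
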