Features (pLannotate 1.2.2; 13 found; start..end, strand, type, name):
    289..390     +  CDS            HO (fragment): HO_YEAST - Experimental evidence at protein level: Swiss-Prot protein existence level 1. Initiation of mating type interconversion. This protein is a site-specific endonuclease that cleaves a site in the mat locus on chromosome III. The double-strand break is followed by a unidirectional gene conversion event that replaces the information at the mat locus by information copied from either of the two homologous loci (HMR and HML) that reside at the extremity of the chromosome III. Endonuclease expression takes place in late G1 just before cells enter S phase. From Saccharomyces cerevisiae (stra
    532..875     +  promoter       TEF promoter: Ashbya gossypii TEF promoter
    882..1069    +  CDS            HygR (fragment): aminoglycoside phosphotransferase from E. coli; aph(4)-Ia; confers resistance to hygromycin
   1115..1131    -  protein_bind   lac operator: The lac repressor binds to the lac operator to inhibit transcription in E. coli. This inhibition can be relieved by adding lactose or isopropyl-β-D-thiogalactopyranoside (IPTG). lac repressor encoded by lacI
   1139..1169    -  promoter       lac promoter: promoter for the E. coli lac operon
   1184..1205    -  protein_bind   CAP binding site: CAP binding activates transcription in the presence of cAMP. E. coli catabolite activator protein
   1218..1310    -  CDS            lacI (fragment): lac repressor; lacI; The lac repressor binds to the lac operator to inhibit transcription in E. coli. This inhibition can be relieved by adding lactose or isopropyl-β-D-thiogalactopyranoside (IPTG).
   1493..2081    -  rep_origin     ori: high-copy-number ColE1/pMB1/pBR322/pUC origin of replication
   2252..3112    -  CDS            AmpR: β-lactamase; bla; confers resistance to ampicillin, carbenicillin, and related antibiotics
   3113..3217    -  promoter       AmpR promoter: bla
   3312..3347    +  CDS            rop (fragment): Rop protein, which maintains plasmids at low copy number; rop
   3449..3548    +  misc_feature   bom (fragment): basis of mobility region from pBR322
   3554..18      -  CDS            lacZα (fragment) (across the origin): LacZα fragment of β-galactosidase; lacZ fragment
>Addgene plasmid #218281 | pJE13HD7 | addgene full sequence | sequence record 433683 | Addgene NGS Result
GTAAAACGACGGCCAGTGCATGCGTTTAAACCACGAAAAGTTCACCATAACTTCGAATAAAGTCGCGGAA
AAAAGTAAACAGCTATTGCTACTCAAATGAGGTTTGCAGAAGCTTGTTGAAGCATGATGAAGCGTTCTAA
ACGCACTATTCATCATTAAATATTTAAAGCTCATAAAATTGTATTCAATTCCTATTCTAAATGGCTTTTA
TTTCTATTACAACTATTAGCTCTAAATCCATATCCTCATAAGCAGCAATCAATTCTATCTATACTTTAAA
AGATCTCAGTTAAAGGACCAGAGTGTATAAAATGTGGCGGAATCTTACAGTTTGATGCTGTCCGCGGGCC
TCATAAGAGTTGTGGTAACAACGCAGGTGCGCGCATCTGCTAAAATGTGTATATTAGTTTAAAAAGTTGT
ATGTAATAAAAGTAAAATTTAATATTTTGGATGAAAAAAAAGTTACGCTAGGGATAACAGGGTAATATAG
CTGTTTAGCTTGCCTCGTCCCCGCCGGGTCACCCGGCCAGCGACATGGAGGCCCAGAATACCCTCCTTGA
CAGTCTTGACGTGCGCAGCTCAGGGGCATGATGTGACTGTCGCCCGTACATTTAGCCCATACATCCCCAT
GTATAATCATTTGCATCCATACATTTTGATGGCCGCACGGCGCGAAGCAAAAATTACGGCTCCTCGCTGC
GGACCTGCGAGCAGGGAAACGCTCCCCTCACAGACGCGTTGAATTGTCCCCACGCCGCGCCCCTGTAGAG
AAATATAAAAGGTTAGGATTTGCCACTGAGGTTCTTCTTTCATATACTTCCTTTTAAAATCTTGCTAGGA
TACAGTTCTCACATCACATCCGAACATAAACAACCATGGGTAAAAAGCCTGAACTCACCGCGACGTCTGT
CGAGAAGTTTCTGATCGAAAAGTTCGACAGCGTCTCCGACCTGATGCAGCTCTCGGAGGGCGAAGAATCT
CGTGCTTTCAGCTTCGATGTAGGAGGGCGTGGATATGTCCTGCGGGTAAATAGCTGCGCCGATGGTTTCT
ACAAAGATCGTTATGTTTAAACGCATGCGGCGTAATCATGGTCATAGCTGTTTCCTGTGTGAAATTGTTA
TCCGCTCACAATTCCACACAACATACGAGCCGGAAGCATAAAGTGTAAAGCCTGGGGTGCCTAATGAGTG
AGCTAACTCACATTAATTGCGTTGCGCTCACTGCCCGCTTTCCAGTCGGGAAACCTGTCGTGCCAGCTGC
ATTAATGAATCGGCCAACGCGCGGGGAGAGGCGGTTTGCGTATTGGGCGCTCTTCCGCTTCCTCGCTCAC
TGACTCGCTGCGCTCGGTCGTTCGGCTGCGGCGAGCGGTATCAGCTCACTCAAAGGCGGTAATACGGTTA
TCCACAGAATCAGGGGATAACGCAGGAAAGAACATGTGAGCAAAAGGCCAGCAAAAGGCCAGGAACCGTA
AAAAGGCCGCGTTGCTGGCGTTTTTCCATAGGCTCCGCCCCCCTGACGAGCATCACAAAAATCGACGCTC
AAGTCAGAGGTGGCGAAACCCGACAGGACTATAAAGATACCAGGCGTTTCCCCCTGGAAGCTCCCTCGTG
CGCTCTCCTGTTCCGACCCTGCCGCTTACCGGATACCTGTCCGCCTTTCTCCCTTCGGGAAGCGTGGCGC
TTTCTCATAGCTCACGCTGTAGGTATCTCAGTTCGGTGTAGGTCGTTCGCTCCAAGCTGGGCTGTGTGCA
CGAACCCCCCGTTCAGCCCGACCGCTGCGCCTTATCCGGTAACTATCGTCTTGAGTCCAACCCGGTAAGA
CACGACTTATCGCCACTGGCAGCAGCCACTGGTAACAGGATTAGCAGAGCGAGGTATGTAGGCGGTGCTA
CAGAGTTCTTGAAGTGGTGGCCTAACTACGGCTACACTAGAAGAACAGTATTTGGTATCTGCGCTCTGCT
GAAGCCAGTTACCTTCGGAAAAAGAGTTGGTAGCTCTTGATCCGGCAAACAAACCACCGCTGGTAGCGGT
GGTTTTTTTGTTTGCAAGCAGCAGATTACGCGCAGAAAAAAAGGATCTCAAGAAGATCCTTTGATCTTTT
CTACGGGGTCTGACGCTCAGTGGAACGAAAACTCACGTTAAGGGATTTTGGTCATGAGATTATCAAAAAG
GATCTTCACCTAGATCCTTTTAAATTAAAAATGAAGTTTTAAATCAATCTAAAGTATATATGAGTAAACT
TGGTCTGACAGTTACCAATGCTTAATCAGTGAGGCACCTATCTCAGCGATCTGTCTATTTCGTTCATCCA
TAGTTGCCTGACTCCCCGTCGTGTAGATAACTACGATACGGGAGGGCTTACCATCTGGCCCCAGTGCTGC
AATGATACCGCGAGACCCACGCTCACCGGCTCCAGATTTATCAGCAATAAACCAGCCAGCCGGAAGGGCC
GAGCGCAGAAGTGGTCCTGCAACTTTATCCGCCTCCATCCAGTCTATTAATTGTTGCCGGGAAGCTAGAG
TAAGTAGTTCGCCAGTTAATAGTTTGCGCAACGTTGTTGCCATTGCTACAGGCATCGTGGTGTCACGCTC
GTCGTTTGGTATGGCTTCATTCAGCTCCGGTTCCCAACGATCAAGGCGAGTTACATGATCCCCCATGTTG
TGCAAAAAAGCGGTTAGCTCCTTCGGTCCTCCGATCGTTGTCAGAAGTAAGTTGGCCGCAGTGTTATCAC
TCATGGTTATGGCAGCACTGCATAATTCTCTTACTGTCATGCCATCCGTAAGATGCTTTTCTGTGACTGG
TGAGTACTCAACCAAGTCATTCTGAGAATAGTGTATGCGGCGACCGAGTTGCTCTTGCCCGGCGTCAATA
CGGGATAATACCGCGCCACATAGCAGAACTTTAAAAGTGCTCATCATTGGAAAACGTTCTTCGGGGCGAA
AACTCTCAAGGATCTTACCGCTGTTGAGATCCAGTTCGATGTAACCCACTCGTGCACCCAACTGATCTTC
AGCATCTTTTACTTTCACCAGCGTTTCTGGGTGAGCAAAAACAGGAAGGCAAAATGCCGCAAAAAAGGGA
ATAAGGGCGACACGGAAATGTTGAATACTCATACTCTTCCTTTTTCAATATTATTGAAGCATTTATCAGG
GTTATTGTCTCATGAGCGGATACATATTTGAATGTATTTAGAAAAATAAACAAATAGGGGTTCCGCGCAC
ATTTCCCCGAAAAGTGCCACCTGACGTCTAAGAAACCATTATTATCATGACATTAACCTATAAAAATAGG
CGTATCACGAGGCCCTTTCGTCTCGCGCGTTTCGGTGATGACGGTGAAAACCTCTGACACATGCAGCTCC
CGGAGACGGTCACAGCTTGTCTGTAAGCGGATGCCGGGAGCAGACAAGCCCGTCAGGGCGCGTCAGCGGG
TGTTGGCGGGTGTCGGGGCTGGCTTAACTATGCGGCATCAGAGCAGATTGTACTGAGAGTGCACCATATG
CGGTGTGAAATACCGCACAGATGCGTAAGGAGAAAATACCGCATCAGGCGCCATTCGCCATTCAGGCTGC
GCAACTGTTGGGAAGGGCGATCGGTGCGGGCCTCTTCGCTATTACGCCAGCTGGCGAAAGGGGGATGTGC
TGCAAGGCGATTAAGTTGGGTAACGCCAGGGTTTTCCCAGTCACGACGTT
